>Addgene plasmid #165096 | pET30a-Spike-E | addgene full sequence | sequence record 324361 | Addgene NGS Result
AGCCAGCCAGACGCAGACGCGCCGAGACAGAACTTAATGGGCCCGCTAACAGCGCGATTTGCTGGTGACC
CAATGCGACCAGATGCTCCACGCCCAGTCGCGTACCGTCTTCATGGGAGAAAATAATACTGTTGATGGGT
GTCTGGTCAGAGACATCAAGAAATAACGCCGGAACATTAGTGCAGGCAGCTTCCACAGCAATGGCATCCT
GGTCATCCAGCGGATAGTTAATGATCAGCCCACTGACGCGTTGCGCGAGAAGATTGTGCACCGCCGCTTT
ACAGGCTTCGACGCCGCTTCGTTCTACCATCGACACCACCACGCTGGCACCCAGTTGATCGGCGCGAGAT
TTAATCGCCGCGACAATTTGCGACGGCGCGTGCAGGGCCAGACTGGAGGTGGCAACGCCAATCAGCAACG
ACTGTTTGCCCGCCAGTTGTTGTGCCACGCGGTTGGGAATGTAATTCAGCTCCGCCATCGCCGCTTCCAC
TTTTTCCCGCGTTTTCGCAGAAACGTGGCTGGCCTGGTTCACCACGCGGGAAACGGTCTGATAAGAGACA
CCGGCATACTCTGCGACATCGTATAACGTTACTGGTTTCACATTCACCACCCTGAATTGACTCTCTTCCG
GGCGCTATCATGCCATACCGCGAAAGGTTTTGCGCCATTCGATGGTGTCCGGGATCTCGACGCTCTCCCT
TATGCGACTCCTGCATTAGGAAGCAGCCCAGTAGTAGGTTGAGGCCGTTGAGCACCGCCGCCGCAAGGAA
TGGTGCATGCAAGGAGATGGCGCCCAACAGTCCCCCGGCCACGGGGCCTGCCACCATACCCACGCCGAAA
CAAGCGCTCATGAGCCCGAAGTGGCGAGCCCGATCTTCCCCATCGGTGATGTCGGCGATATAGGCGCCAG
CAACCGCACCTGTGGCGCCGGTGATGCCGGCCACGATGCGTCCGGCGTAGAGGATCGAGATCGATCTCGA
TCCCGCGAAATTAATACGACTCACTATAGGGGAATTGTGAGCGGATAACAATTCCCCTCTAGAAATAATT
TTGTTTAACTTTAAGAAGGAGATATACATATGCACCATCATCATCATCATTCTTCTGGTCTGGTGCCACG
CGGTTCTGGTATGAAAGAAACCGCTGCTGCTAAATTCGAACGCCAGCACATGGACAGCCCAGATCTGGGT
ACCATGTTCGTTTTCCTGGTTCTGCTGCCGCTGGTTAGCAGCCAATGCGTGAATCTGACCACCCGCACCC
AACTGCCGCCGGCGTACACCAACAGCTTCACCCGTGGTGTTTACTATCCGGACAAAGTTTTTCGTAGCAG
CGTGCTGCACAGCACCCAGGACCTGTTCCTGCCGTTCTTTAGCAACGTTACCTGGTTCCACGCGATCCAC
GTGAGCGGCACCAACGGCACCAAGCGTTTCGACAACCCGGTGCTGCCGTTTAACGATGGTGTTTACTTCG
CGAGCACCGAGAAGAGCAACATCATTCGTGGTTGGATTTTTGGCACCACCCTGGACAGCAAAACCCAGAG
CCTGCTGATCGTTAACAACGCGACCAACGTGGTTATTAAGGTGTGCGAATTCCAATTCTGCAACGATCCG
TTCCTGGGCGTTTACTATCACAAGAACAACAAAAGCTGGATGGAGAGCGAATTTCGTGTTTATAGCAGCG
CGAACAACTGCACCTTTGAGTACGTGAGCCAGCCGTTCCTGATGGACCTGGAAGGCAAGCAAGGCAACTT
CAAAAACCTGCGTGAGTTCGTGTTCAAGAACATCGATGGTTACTTCAAGATCTACAGCAAGCACACCCCG
ATCAACCTGGTTCGTGACCTGCCGCAGGGTTTTAGCGCGCTGGAGCCGCTGGTTGACCTGCCGATCGGCA
TTAACATCACCCGTTTTCAAACCCTGCTGGCGCTGCACCGTAGCTACCTGACCCCGGGTGACAGCAGCAG
CGGTTGGACCGCGGGTGCGGCGGCGTACTATGTTGGTTATCTGCAGCCGCGTACCTTCCTGCTGAAATAC
AACGAAAACGGCACCATCACCGACGCGGTTGATTGCGCGCTGGATCCGCTGAGCGAAACCAAGTGCACCC
TGAAAAGCTTTACCGTGGAGAAGGGTATTTATCAGACCAGCAACTTCCGTGTGCAACCGACCGAAAGCAT
TGTTCGTTTTCCGAACATCACCAACCTGTGCCCGTTTGGCGAGGTTTTCAACGCGACCCGTTTCGCGAGC
GTGTACGCGTGGAACCGTAAACGTATCAGCAACTGCGTTGCGGACTATAGCGTGCTGTACAACAGCGCGA
GCTTCAGCACCTTTAAGTGCTATGGTGTGAGCCCGACCAAACTGAACGATCTGTGCTTTACCAACGTTTA
CGCGGATAGCTTCGTGATTCGTGGCGACGAGGTTCGTCAGATCGCGCCGGGTCAAACCGGCAAGATTGCG
GACTACAACTATAAACTGCCGGACGATTTCACCGGTTGCGTTATCGCGTGGAACAGCAACAACCTGGATA
GCAAAGTGGGTGGCAACTACAACTATCTGTACCGTCTGTTTCGTAAGAGCAACCTGAAACCGTTCGAGCG
TGACATTAGCACCGAAATCTACCAGGCGGGTAGCACCCCGTGCAACGGTGTTGAGGGCTTTAACTGCTAT
TTCCCGCTGCAGAGCTACGGCTTCCAACCGACCAACGGTGTGGGCTATCAACCGTACCGTGTGGTTGTGC
TGAGCTTTGAACTGCTGCATGCGCCGGCGACCGTTTGCGGTCCGAAGAAAAGCACCAACCTGGTTAAGAA
CAAATGCGTGAACTTCAACTTTAACGGCCTGACCGGCACCGGTGTGCTGACCGAGAGCAACAAGAAATTC
CTGCCGTTTCAGCAATTCGGTCGTGACATTGCGGATACCACCGATGCGGTGCGTGACCCGCAGACCCTGG
AAATTCTGGATATCACCCCGTGCAGCTTCGGTGGCGTTAGCGTGATCACCCCGGGCACCAACACCAGCAA
CCAGGTTGCGGTGCTGTATCAAGACGTTAACTGCACCGAGGTTCCGGTGGCGATTCACGCGGATCAGCTG
ACCCCGACCTGGCGTGTGTACAGCACCGGTAGCAACGTTTTCCAAACCCGTGCGGGTTGCCTGATTGGTG
CGGAGCATGTGAACAACAGCTATGAATGCGACATTCCGATCGGTGCGGGCATTTGCGCGAGCTACCAGAC
CCAAACCAACAGCCCGGGTAGCGCGAGCAGCGTTGCGAGCCAGAGCATCATTGCGTATACCATGAGCCTG
GGCGCGGAAAACAGCGTGGCGTACAGCAACAACAGCATTGCGATCCCGACCAACTTCACCATTAGCGTGA
CCACCGAGATCCTGCCGGTTAGCATGACCAAAACCAGCGTGGACTGCACCATGTATATCTGCGGTGATAG
CACCGAATGCAGCAACCTGCTGCTGCAGTACGGTAGCTTTTGCACCCAACTGAACCGTGCGCTGACCGGC
ATTGCGGTGGAGCAGGATAAAAACACCCAAGAAGTTTTCGCGCAGGTGAAGCAAATTTACAAAACCCCGC
CGATCAAGGACTTTGGTGGCTTCAACTTTAGCCAGATCCTGCCGGATCCGAGCAAGCCGAGCAAACGTAG
CTTTATTGAGGACCTGCTGTTCAACAAGGTTACCCTGGCGGATGCGGGTTTCATCAAACAGTATGGTGAT
TGCCTGGGCGACATTGCGGCGCGTGACCTGATCTGCGCGCAAAAGTTTAACGGCCTGACCGTGCTGCCGC
CGCTGCTGACCGATGAAATGATTGCGCAGTACACCAGCGCGCTGCTGGCGGGCACCATTACCAGCGGTTG
GACCTTTGGTGCGGGTGCGGCGCTGCAGATCCCGTTTGCGATGCAAATGGCGTATCGTTTCAACGGTATT
GGCGTTACCCAAAACGTGCTGTACGAGAACCAGAAGCTGATCGCGAACCAATTTAACAGCGCGATTGGTA
AAATCCAGGATAGCCTGAGCAGCACCGCGAGCGCGCTGGGTAAACTGCAAGATGTTGTGAACCAGAACGC
GCAAGCGCTGAACACCCTGGTTAAGCAGCTGAGCAGCAACTTCGGTGCGATTAGCAGCGTGCTGAACGAT
ATTCTGAGCCGTCTGGACCCGCCGGAGGCGGAAGTTCAAATTGACCGTCTGATCACCGGCCGTCTGCAGA
GCCTGCAAACCTATGTGACCCAGCAACTGATTCGTGCGGCGGAAATTCGTGCGAGCGCGAACCTGGCGGC
GACCAAAATGAGCGAGTGCGTTCTGGGTCAGAGCAAGCGTGTGGACTTTTGCGGTAAAGGCTATCACCTG
ATGAGCTTCCCGCAGAGCGCGCCGCACGGTGTTGTGTTTCTGCACGTTACCTACGTGCCGGCGCAAGAAA
AGAACTTTACCACCGCGCCGGCGATCTGCCATGATGGTAAAGCGCACTTTCCGCGTGAAGGTGTTTTCGT
GAGCAACGGCACCCACTGGTTTGTTACCCAGCGTAACTTCTACGAGCCGCAAATCATTACCACCGACAAC
ACCTTCGTGAGCGGTAACTGCGATGTTGTGATTGGCATCGTTAACAACACCGTGTATGATCCGCTGCAGC
CGGAGCTGGACAGCTTTAAAGAGGAGCTGGATAAGTACTTCAAAAACCACACCAGCCCGGACGTTGATCT
GGGTGACATTAGCGGCATCAACGCGAGCGTTGTGAACATTCAAAAGGAGATCGACCGTCTGAACGAAGTG
GCGAAAAACCTGAACGAAAGCCTGATCGATCTGCAGGAGCTGGGTAAATATGAACAAGGTAGCGGCTACA
TTCCGGAGGCGCCGCGTGACGGTCAGGCGTATGTGCGTAAGGATGGCGAGTGGGTTCTGCTGAGCACCTT
TCTGGGTCGTAGCCTGGAAGTTCTGTTTCAAGGTCCGGGTTAACTCGAGCACCACCACCACCACCACTGA
GATCCGGCTGCTAACAAAGCCCGAAAGGAAGCTGAGTTGGCTGCTGCCACCGCTGAGCAATAACTAGCAT
AACCCCTTGGGGCCTCTAAACGGGTCTTGAGGGGTTTTTTGCTGAAAGGAGGAACTATATCCGGATTGGC
GAATGGG
[124 nt withheld, positions 5118-5241]
C
[91 nt withheld, positions 5243-5333]
A
[49 nt withheld, positions 5335-5383]
CCTTTGACGTTGGAGTCCACGTTCTTT
[37 nt withheld, positions 5411-5447]
ACCCTATCTCGGTCTATTCTTTTGATTTATAAGGGATTTTGCCGATTTCGGCCTATTGGTTAAAAAATGA
GCTGATTTAACAAAAATTTAACGCGAATTTTAACAAAATATTAACGCTTACAATTTAGGTGGCACTTTTC
GGGGAAATGTGCGCGGAACCCCTATTTGTTTATTTTTCTAAATACATTCAAATATGTATCCGCTCATGAA
TTAATTCTTAGAAAAACTCATCGAGCATCAAATGAAACTGCAATTTATTCATATCAGGATTATCAATACC
ATATTTTTGAAAAAGCCGTTTCTGTAATGAAGGAGAAAACTCACCGAGGCAGTTCCATAGGATGGCAAGA
TCCTGGTATCGGTCTGCGATTCCGACTCGTCCAACATCAATACAACCTATTAATTTCCCCTCGTCAAAAA
TAAGGTTATCAAGTGAGAAATCACCATGAGTGACGACTGAATCCGGTGAGAATGGCAAAAGTTTATGCAT
TTCTTTCCAGACTTGTTCAACAGGCCAGCCATTACGCTCGTCATCAAAATCACTCGCATCAACCAAACCG
TTATTCATTCGTGATTGCGCCTGAGCGAGACGAAATACGCGATCGCTGTTAAAAGGACAATTACAAACAG
GAATCGAATGCAACCGGCGCAGGAACACTGCCAGCGCATCAACAATATTTTCACCTGAATCAGGATATTC
TTCTAATACCTGGAATGCTGTTTTCCCGGGGATCGCAGTGGTGAGTAACCATGCATCATCAGGAGTACGG
ATAAAATGCTTGATGGTCGGAAGAGGCATAAATTCCGTCAGCCAGTTTAGTCTGACCATCTCATCTGTAA
CATCATTGGCAACGCTACCTTTGCCATGTTTCAGAAACAACTCTGGCGCATCGGGCTTCCCATACAATCG
ATAGATTGTCGCACCTGATTGCCCGACATTATCGCGAGCCCATTTATACCCATATAAATCAGCATCCATG
TTGGAATTTAATCGCGGCCTAGAGCAAGACGTTTCCCGTTGAATATGGCTCATAACACCCCTTGTATTAC
TGTTTATGTAAGCAGACAGTTTTATTGTTCATGACCAAAATCCCTTAACGTGAGTTTTCGTTCCACTGAG
CGTCAGACCCCGTAGAAAAGATCAAAGGATCTTCTTGAGATCCTTTTTTTCTGCGCGTAATCTGCTGCTT
GCAAACAAAAAAACCACCGCTACCAGCGGTGGTTTGTTTGCCGGATCAAGAGCTACCAACTCTTTTTCCG
AAGGTAACTGGCTTCAGCAGAGCGCAGATACCAAATACTGTCCTTCTAGTGTAGCCGTAGTTAGGCCACC
ACTTCAAGAACTCTGTAGCACCGCCTACATACCTCGCTCTGCTAATCCTGTTACCAGTGGCTGCTGCCAG
TGGCGATAAGTCGTGTCTTACCGGGTTGGACTCAAGACGATAGTTACCGGATAAGGCGCAGCGGTCGGGC
TGAACGGGGGGTTCGTGCACACAGCCCAGCTTGGAGCGAACGACCTACACCGAACTGAGATACCTACAGC
GTGAGCTATGAGAAAGCGCCACGCTTCCCGAAGGGAGAAAGGCGGACAGGTATCCGGTAAGCGGCAGGGT
CGGAACAGGAGAGCGCACGAGGGAGCTTCCAGGGGGAAACGCCTGGTATCTTTATAGTCCTGTCGGGTTT
CGCCACCTCTGACTTGAGCGTCGATTTTTGTGATGCTCGTCAGGGGGGCGGAGCCTATGGAAAAACGCCA
GCAACGCGGCCTTTTTACGGTTCCTGGCCTTTTGCTGGCCTTTTGCTCACATGTTCTTTCCTGCGTTATC
CCCTGATTCTGTGGATAACCGTATTACCGCCTTTGAGTGAGCTGATACCGCTCGCCGCAGCCGAACGACC
GAGCGCAGCGAGTCAGTGAGCGAGGAAGCGGAAGAGCGCCTGATGCGGTATTTTCTCCTTACGCATCTGT
GCGGTATTTCACACCGCAATGGTGCACTCTCAGTACAATCTGCTCTGATGCCGCATAGTTAAGCCAGTAT
ACACTCCGCTATCGCTACGTGACTGGGTCATGGCTGCGCCCCGACACCCGCCAACACCCGCTGACGCGCC
CTGACGGGCTTGTCTGCTCCCGGCATCCGCTTACAGACAAGCTGTGACCGTCTCCGGGAGCTGCATGTGT
CAGAGGTTTTCACCGTCATCACCGAAACGCGCGAGGCAGCTGCGGTAAAGCTCATCAGCGTGGTCGTGAA
GCGATTCACAGATGTCTGCCTGTTCATCCGCGTCCAGCTCGTTGAGTTTCTCCAGAAGCGTTAATGTCTG
GCTTCTGATAAAGCGGGCCATGTTAAGGGCGGTTTTTTCCTGTTTGGTCACTGATGCCTCCGTGTAAGGG
GGATTTCTGTTCATGGGGGTAATGATACCGATGAAACGAGAGAGGATGCTCACGATACGGGTTACTGATG
ATGAACATGCCCGGTTACTGGAACGTTGTGAGGGTAAACAACTGGCGGTATGGATGCGGCGGGACCAGAG
AAAAATCACTCAGGGTCAATGCCAGCGCTTCGTTAATACAGATGTAGGTGTTCCACAGGGTAGCCAGCAG
CATCCTGCGATGCAGATCCGGAACATAATGGTGCAGGGCGCTGACTTCCGCGTTTCCAGACTTTACGAAA
CACGGAAACCGAAGACCATTCATGTTGTTGCTCAGGTCGCAGACGTTTTGCAGCAGCAGTCGCTTCACGT
TCGCTCGCGTATCGGTGATTCATTCTGCTAACCAGTAAGGCAACCCCGCCAGCCTAGCCGGGTCCTCAAC
GACAGGAGCACGATCATGCGCACCCGTGGGGCCGCCATGCCGGCGATAATGGCCTGCTTCTCGCCGAAAC
GTTTGGTGGCGGGACCAGTGACGAAGGCTTGAGCGAGGGCGTGCAAGATTCCGAATACCGCAAGCGACAG
GCCGATCATCGTCGCGCTCCAGCGAAAGCGGTCCTCGCCGAAAATGACCCAGAGCGCTGCCGGCACCTGT
CCTACGAGTTGCATGATAAAGAAGACAGTCATAAGTGCGGCGACGATAGTCATGCCCCGCGCCCACCGGA
AGGAGCTGACTGGGTTGAAGGCTCTCAAGGGCATCGGTCGAGATCCCGGTGCCTAATGAGTGAGCTAACT
TACATTAATTGCGTTGCGCTCACTGCCCGCTTTCCAGTCGGGAAACCTGTCGTGCCAGCTGCATTAATGA
ATCGGCCAACGCGCGGGGAGAGGCGGTTTGCGTATTGGGCGCCAGGGTGGTTTTTCTTTTCACCAGTGAG
ACGGGCAACAGCTGATTGCCCTTCACCGCCTGGCCCTGAGAGAGTTGCAGCAAGCGGTCCACGCTGGTTT
GCCCCAGCAGGCGAAAATCCTGTTTGATGGTGGTTAACGGCGGGATATAACATGAGCTGTCTTCGGTATC
GTCGTATCCCACTACCGAGATGTCCGCACCAACGCGCAGCCCGGACTCGGTAATGGCGCGCATTGCGCCC
AGCGCCATCTGATCGTTGGCAACCAGCATCGCAGTGGGAACGATGCCCTCATTCAGCATTTGCATGGTTT
GTTGAAAACCGGACATGGCACTCCAGTCGCCTTCCCGTTCCGCTATCGGCTGAATTTGATTGCGAGTGAG
ATATTTATGCC
Features (pLannotate 1.2.2; 20 found; start..end, strand, type, name):
    602..679     -  promoter       lacI promoter: lacI
    687..966     -  CDS            TcR (fragment): tetracycline efflux protein; tet; confers resistance to tetracycline
    992..1010    +  promoter       T7 promoter: promoter for bacteriophage T7 RNA polymerase
   1011..1035    +  protein_bind   lac operator: The lac repressor binds to the lac operator to inhibit transcription in E. coli. This inhibition can be relieved by adding lactose or isopropyl-β-D-thiogalactopyranoside (IPTG). lac repressor encoded by lacI
   1050..1072    +  RBS            RBS: efficient ribosome binding site from bacteriophage T7 gene 10 (Olins and Rangwala, 1989)
   1134..1178    +  CDS            S-Tag: affinity and epitope tag derived from pancreatic ribonuclease A
   1194..4817    +  CDS            S (fragment): SPIKE_SARS2 - Experimental evidence at protein level: Swiss-Prot protein existence level 1. [Spike glycoprotein]: May down-regulate host tetherin (BST2) by lysosomal degradation, thereby counteracting its antiviral activity. From Severe acute respiratory syndrome coronavirus 2 (2019-nCoV) (SARS-CoV-2).
   4950..4967    +  CDS            9xHis (fragment): 9xHis affinity tag
   4977..5026    +  CDS            SET1 (fragment): solubility-enhancement tag derived from T7 phage gene 10B
   5034..5081    +  terminator     T7 terminator: transcription terminator for bacteriophage T7 RNA polymerase
   5118..5546    +  rep_origin     f1 ori (sequence partly withheld): f1 bacteriophage origin of replication; arrow indicates direction of (+) strand synthesis
   5599..5656    +  promoter       AmpR promoter (fragment): bla
   5665..6480    -  CDS            KanR: aminoglycoside phosphotransferase; aph(3')-Ia; confers resistance to kanamycin in bacteria or G418 (Geneticin®) in eukaryotes
   6602..7190    +  rep_origin     ori: high-copy-number ColE1/pMB1/pBR322/pUC origin of replication
   7376..7515    -  misc_feature   bom: basis of mobility region from pBR322
   7617..7808    -  CDS            rop: Rop protein, which maintains plasmids at low copy number; rop
   7825..8205    +  CDS            YPB1_ECOLX: Protein predicted: Swiss-Prot protein existence level 4. From Escherichia coli.
   8277..8568    -  CDS            TcR (fragment): tetracycline efflux protein; tet; confers resistance to tetracycline
   8583..8604    -  protein_bind   CAP binding site: CAP binding activates transcription in the presence of cAMP. E. coli catabolite activator protein
   8617..601     -  CDS            lacI (across the origin): lac repressor; lacI; The lac repressor binds to the lac operator to inhibit transcription in E. coli. This inhibition can be relieved by adding lactose or isopropyl-β-D-thiogalactopyranoside (IPTG).
