[The description below was written by a language model from this plasmid's Addgene catalogue record and pLannotate feature annotations shown in this document.]
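Description:
pET30a-Spike-E is a bacterial expression plasmid built on the pET-30a(+) backbone for producing SARS-CoV-2 spike protein in E. coli. The sequenced plasmid is about 9.1 kb. It replicates from a ColE1/pBR322-type origin accompanied by the rop gene and the bom region, consistent with its catalogue listing as low copy, and is selected with kanamycin through an aph(3')-Ia resistance gene. An f1 origin is also present, which allows single-stranded DNA production. Short tetracycline-resistance gene fragments in the annotation are backbone remnants rather than functional markers.

The expression cassette follows the standard pET design. A T7 promoter with an adjacent lac operator drives transcription, and a T7 gene 10 ribosome binding site directs translation. The plasmid carries its own lacI gene, so expression stays repressed until IPTG is added in a host that supplies T7 RNA polymerase. Downstream of an N-terminal S-Tag lies a roughly 3.6 kb spike coding sequence, annotated as a fragment that covers most but not all of the protein. The record does not give its exact boundaries or explain the "E" in the name. A histidine tag annotation follows the insert, and the cassette ends at the T7 terminator. The small solubility-tag fragment annotated there likely reflects vector sequence similarity. The insert was introduced by ligation-independent cloning. According to the associated publication title, the recombinant antigen was intended for a multi-antigen platform that detects and monitors SARS-CoV-2-specific antibody responses across species.
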