Addgene plasmid #165096: pET30a-Spike-E
Purpose: protein expression in E. coli
Depositing lab: Rick Tarleton. Depositing organization: University of Georgia. Publication: A flexible, pan-species, multi-antigen platform for the detection and monitoring of SARS-CoV-2-specific antibody responses. Shen H, Forgacs D, Chapla D, Moremen KW, Wells L, Hamer SA, Tompkins SM, Ross TM, Rouphael N, Edupuganti S, Collins MH, Tarleton RL. medRxiv [Preprint]. 2021 Jan 27:2021.01.20.21249279. doi: 10.1101/2021.01.20.21249279. PubMed 33532799.
Backbone
  Vector backbone: pET-30a(+)
  Vector type: Bacterial Expression
Growth in bacteria
  Bacterial resistance: Kanamycin, 50 μg/mL
  Growth temperature: 37°C
  Growth strain: DH5alpha
  Copy number: Low Copy
Gene/Insert
  Gene/Insert name: Severe acute respiratory syndrome coronavirus 2 spike protein
  Species: SARS-CoV2
  Entrez Gene: S (a.k.a. GU280_gp02, spike glycoprotein)
  Cloning method: Ligation Independent Cloning
Terms and licenses: Academic/Nonprofit Terms; Industry Terms
How to cite: pET30a-Spike-E was a gift from Rick Tarleton (Addgene plasmid # 165096 ; http://n2t.net/addgene:165096 ; RRID:Addgene_165096)
