>Addgene plasmid #165096 | pET30a-Spike-E | depositor partial sequence | sequence record 320720 | SARS-CoV2-Spike
ATGTTCGTTTTCCTGGTTCTGCTGCCGCTGGTTAGCAGCCAATGCGTGAATCTGACCACCCGCACCCAAC
TGCCGCCGGCGTACACCAACAGCTTCACCCGTGGTGTTTACTATCCGGACAAAGTTTTTCGTAGCAGCGT
GCTGCACAGCACCCAGGACCTGTTCCTGCCGTTCTTTAGCAACGTTACCTGGTTCCACGCGATCCACGTG
AGCGGCACCAACGGCACCAAGCGTTTCGACAACCCGGTGCTGCCGTTTAACGATGGTGTTTACTTCGCGA
GCACCGAGAAGAGCAACATCATTCGTGGTTGGATTTTTGGCACCACCCTGGACAGCAAAACCCAGAGCCT
GCTGATCGTTAACAACGCGACCAACGTGGTTATTAAGGTGTGCGAATTCCAATTCTGCAACGATCCGTTC
CTGGGCGTTTACTATCACAAGAACAACAAAAGCTGGATGGAGAGCGAATTTCGTGTTTATAGCAGCGCGA
ACAACTGCACCTTTGAGTACGTGAGCCAGCCGTTCCTGATGGACCTGGAAGGCAAGCAAGGCAACTTCAA
AAACCTGCGTGAGTTCGTGTTCAAGAACATCGATGGTTACTTCAAGATCTACAGCAAGCACACCCCGATC
AACCTGGTTCGTGACCTGCCGCAGGGTTTTAGCGCGCTGGAGCCGCTGGTTGACCTGCCGATCGGCATTA
ACATCACCCGTTTTCAAACCCTGCTGGCGCTGCACCGTAGCTACCTGACCCCGGGTGACAGCAGCAGCGG
TTGGACCGCGGGTGCGGCGGCGTACTATGTTGGTTATCTGCAGCCGCGTACCTTCCTGCTGAAATACAAC
GAAAACGGCACCATCACCGACGCGGTTGATTGCGCGCTGGATCCGCTGAGCGAAACCAAGTGCACCCTGA
AAAGCTTTACCGTGGAGAAGGGTATTTATCAGACCAGCAACTTCCGTGTGCAACCGACCGAAAGCATTGT
TCGTTTTCCGAACATCACCAACCTGTGCCCGTTTGGCGAGGTTTTCAACGCGACCCGTTTCGCGAGCGTG
TACGCGTGGAACCGTAAACGTATCAGCAACTGCGTTGCGGACTATAGCGTGCTGTACAACAGCGCGAGCT
TCAGCACCTTTAAGTGCTATGGTGTGAGCCCGACCAAACTGAACGATCTGTGCTTTACCAACGTTTACGC
GGATAGCTTCGTGATTCGTGGCGACGAGGTTCGTCAGATCGCGCCGGGTCAAACCGGCAAGATTGCGGAC
TACAACTATAAACTGCCGGACGATTTCACCGGTTGCGTTATCGCGTGGAACAGCAACAACCTGGATAGCA
AAGTGGGTGGCAACTACAACTATCTGTACCGTCTGTTTCGTAAGAGCAACCTGAAACCGTTCGAGCGTGA
CATTAGCACCGAAATCTACCAGGCGGGTAGCACCCCGTGCAACGGTGTTGAGGGCTTTAACTGCTATTTC
CCGCTGCAGAGCTACGGCTTCCAACCGACCAACGGTGTGGGCTATCAACCGTACCGTGTGGTTGTGCTGA
GCTTTGAACTGCTGCATGCGCCGGCGACCGTTTGCGGTCCGAAGAAAAGCACCAACCTGGTTAAGAACAA
ATGCGTGAACTTCAACTTTAACGGCCTGACCGGCACCGGTGTGCTGACCGAGAGCAACAAGAAATTCCTG
CCGTTTCAGCAATTCGGTCGTGACATTGCGGATACCACCGATGCGGTGCGTGACCCGCAGACCCTGGAAA
TTCTGGATATCACCCCGTGCAGCTTCGGTGGCGTTAGCGTGATCACCCCGGGCACCAACACCAGCAACCA
GGTTGCGGTGCTGTATCAAGACGTTAACTGCACCGAGGTTCCGGTGGCGATTCACGCGGATCAGCTGACC
CCGACCTGGCGTGTGTACAGCACCGGTAGCAACGTTTTCCAAACCCGTGCGGGTTGCCTGATTGGTGCGG
AGCATGTGAACAACAGCTATGAATGCGACATTCCGATCGGTGCGGGCATTTGCGCGAGCTACCAGACCCA
AACCAACAGCCCGGGTAGCGCGAGCAGCGTTGCGAGCCAGAGCATCATTGCGTATACCATGAGCCTGGGC
GCGGAAAACAGCGTGGCGTACAGCAACAACAGCATTGCGATCCCGACCAACTTCACCATTAGCGTGACCA
CCGAGATCCTGCCGGTTAGCATGACCAAAACCAGCGTGGACTGCACCATGTATATCTGCGGTGATAGCAC
CGAATGCAGCAACCTGCTGCTGCAGTACGGTAGCTTTTGCACCCAACTGAACCGTGCGCTGACCGGCATT
GCGGTGGAGCAGGATAAAAACACCCAAGAAGTTTTCGCGCAGGTGAAGCAAATTTACAAAACCCCGCCGA
TCAAGGACTTTGGTGGCTTCAACTTTAGCCAGATCCTGCCGGATCCGAGCAAGCCGAGCAAACGTAGCTT
TATTGAGGACCTGCTGTTCAACAAGGTTACCCTGGCGGATGCGGGTTTCATCAAACAGTATGGTGATTGC
CTGGGCGACATTGCGGCGCGTGACCTGATCTGCGCGCAAAAGTTTAACGGCCTGACCGTGCTGCCGCCGC
TGCTGACCGATGAAATGATTGCGCAGTACACCAGCGCGCTGCTGGCGGGCACCATTACCAGCGGTTGGAC
CTTTGGTGCGGGTGCGGCGCTGCAGATCCCGTTTGCGATGCAAATGGCGTATCGTTTCAACGGTATTGGC
GTTACCCAAAACGTGCTGTACGAGAACCAGAAGCTGATCGCGAACCAATTTAACAGCGCGATTGGTAAAA
TCCAGGATAGCCTGAGCAGCACCGCGAGCGCGCTGGGTAAACTGCAAGATGTTGTGAACCAGAACGCGCA
AGCGCTGAACACCCTGGTTAAGCAGCTGAGCAGCAACTTCGGTGCGATTAGCAGCGTGCTGAACGATATT
CTGAGCCGTCTGGACCCGCCGGAGGCGGAAGTTCAAATTGACCGTCTGATCACCGGCCGTCTGCAGAGCC
TGCAAACCTATGTGACCCAGCAACTGATTCGTGCGGCGGAAATTCGTGCGAGCGCGAACCTGGCGGCGAC
CAAAATGAGCGAGTGCGTTCTGGGTCAGAGCAAGCGTGTGGACTTTTGCGGTAAAGGCTATCACCTGATG
AGCTTCCCGCAGAGCGCGCCGCACGGTGTTGTGTTTCTGCACGTTACCTACGTGCCGGCGCAAGAAAAGA
ACTTTACCACCGCGCCGGCGATCTGCCATGATGGTAAAGCGCACTTTCCGCGTGAAGGTGTTTTCGTGAG
CAACGGCACCCACTGGTTTGTTACCCAGCGTAACTTCTACGAGCCGCAAATCATTACCACCGACAACACC
TTCGTGAGCGGTAACTGCGATGTTGTGATTGGCATCGTTAACAACACCGTGTATGATCCGCTGCAGCCGG
AGCTGGACAGCTTTAAAGAGGAGCTGGATAAGTACTTCAAAAACCACACCAGCCCGGACGTTGATCTGGG
TGACATTAGCGGCATCAACGCGAGCGTTGTGAACATTCAAAAGGAGATCGACCGTCTGAACGAAGTGGCG
AAAAACCTGAACGAAAGCCTGATCGATCTGCAGGAGCTGGGTAAATATGAACAAGGTAGCGGCTACATTC
CGGAGGCGCCGCGTGACGGTCAGGCGTATGTGCGTAAGGATGGCGAGTGGGTTCTGCTGAGCACCTTTCT
GGGTCGTAGCCTGGAAGTTCTGTTTCAAGGTCCGGGT
